Addgene plasmid #235736: pMO14
Depositing lab: Roger Williams. Publication: Phosphoproteomic identification of ULK substrates reveals VPS15-dependent ULK/VPS34 interplay in the regulation of autophagy. Mercer TJ, Ohashi Y, Boeing S, Jefferies HBJ, De Tito S, Flynn H, Tremel S, Zhang W, Wirth M, Frith D, Snijders AP, Williams RL, Tooze SA. EMBO J. 2021 Jul 15;40(14):e105985. doi: 10.15252/embj.2020105985. Epub 2021 Jun 14. PubMed 34121209.
Backbone
  Vector backbone: pcDNA4.0/TO
  Vector type: Mammalian Expression
Growth in bacteria
  Bacterial resistance: Ampicillin, 100 μg/mL
  Growth temperature: 37°C
  Growth strain: DH5alpha
  Growth instructions: Depositing lab also recommends XL10-gold E. coli for transformation.
  Copy number: High Copy
Gene/Insert 1
  Gene/Insert name: UVRAG
  Species: H. sapiens (human)
  Entrez Gene: UVRAG (a.k.a. DHTX, VPS38, p63)
  Promoter: CMV
  Tag / fusion protein: 2xStrep-tagII-2xTEV-ZZ (C terminal on insert)
  Mutation: N256S
Gene/Insert 2
  Gene/Insert name: EGFP
  Promoter: CMV
  Species: H. sapiens (human)
  Entrez Gene: UVRAG (a.k.a. DHTX, VPS38, p63)
  Tag / fusion protein: 2xStrep-tagII-2xTEV-ZZ (C terminal on insert)
Gene/Insert 3
  Gene/Insert name: BECN1
  Species: H. sapiens (human)
  Entrez Gene: BECN1 (a.k.a. ATG6, VPS30, beclin1)
  Promoter: CMV
Gene/Insert 4
  Gene/Insert name: PIK3C3
  Species: H. sapiens (human)
  Entrez Gene: PIK3C3 (a.k.a. VPS34, Vps34, hVps34)
  Promoter: CMV
Gene/Insert 5
  Gene/Insert name: PIK3R4
  Species: H. sapiens (human)
  Entrez Gene: PIK3R4 (a.k.a. VPS15, p150)
  Promoter: CMV
Gene/Insert 6
  Gene/Insert name: PIK3R4
  Species: H. sapiens (human)
  Entrez Gene: PIK3R4 (a.k.a. VPS15, p150)
  Promoter: CMV
Terms and licenses: Academic/Nonprofit Terms; Industry Terms: Not Available to Industry
How to cite: pMO14 was a gift from Roger Williams (Addgene plasmid # 235736 ; http://n2t.net/addgene:235736 ; RRID:Addgene_235736)
