[The description below was written by a language model from this plasmid's Addgene catalogue record and pLannotate feature annotations shown in this document.]
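Description:
pMO14 is a large (about 20.9 kb) multi-gene mammalian expression plasmid built on the pcDNA4/TO backbone. It co-expresses the four subunits of the human class III PI3-kinase complex containing UVRAG (often called VPS34 complex II), together with an EGFP reporter. In E. coli it replicates from a high-copy ColE1/pUC-type origin and is selected with ampicillin through the bla gene. An f1 origin is also present. For mammalian cells the backbone carries an SV40 promoter/EM7-driven Sh ble cassette with an SV40 polyadenylation signal, which confers Zeocin resistance.

The payload consists of five tandem, same-orientation expression units, each with its own CMV enhancer/promoter and bGH polyadenylation signal. Four of the CMV promoters are followed by short tet-operator matches, consistent with the CMV/TetO2 design of pcDNA4/TO. That design is constitutive in ordinary cells and tetracycline-regulated in cells that express the Tet repressor. These four units encode UVRAG, BECN1 (Beclin 1), PIK3C3 (VPS34) and PIK3R4 (VPS15). The catalogue records UVRAG as carrying an N256S substitution. UVRAG is fused at its C terminus to a 2xStrep-tag II–2xTEV–ZZ module, in which the ZZ element derives from the IgG-binding domains of protein A. This allows affinity capture of the assembled complex on Strep-Tactin or IgG resin and release by TEV protease cleavage. The EGFP unit uses a CMV promoter without operator sites and presumably serves to monitor transfection.

The catalogue lists PIK3R4 twice and attaches the UVRAG gene and tag details to the EGFP entry. The feature table, however, shows only one PIK3R4 coding sequence and an untagged EGFP. The associated study concerns ULK phosphorylation of VPS34 complex components in autophagy, so the plasmid is suited to producing the recombinant complex in mammalian cells.
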