Features (pLannotate 1.2.2; 58 found; start..end, strand, type, name):
     32..84      -  misc_feature   bom (fragment): basis of mobility region from pBR322
    252..631     +  enhancer       CMV enhancer: human cytomegalovirus immediate early enhancer
    632..835     +  promoter       CMV promoter: human cytomegalovirus (CMV) immediate early promoter
    837..856     +  promoter       PLtetO-1 promoter (fragment): modified phage lambda PL promoter with tet operator sites (Lutz and Bujard, 1997)
    858..877     +  promoter       PLtetO-1 promoter (fragment): modified phage lambda PL promoter with tet operator sites (Lutz and Bujard, 1997)
    885..918     +  promoter       TRE3GV promoter (fragment): 3rd-generation Tet-responsive promoter that can be activated by binding of Tet-On® 3G, optimized for retroviral and lentiviral vectors
   1007..3103    +  CDS            UVRAG: UVRAG_HUMAN - Experimental evidence at protein level: Swiss-Prot protein existence level 1. Involved in maintaining chromosomal stability. Promotes DNA double-strand break (DSB) repair by association with DNA-dependent protein kinase complex DNA-PK and activating it in non-homologous end joining (NHEJ) (PubMed:22542840). Required for centrosome stability and proper chromosome segregation (PubMed:22542840). From Homo sapiens (Human).
   3137..3159    +  CDS            Strep-Tag II (fragment): peptide that binds Strep-Tactin®, an engineered form of streptavidin
   3197..3216    +  CDS            Strep-Tag II (fragment): peptide that binds Strep-Tactin®, an engineered form of streptavidin
   3317..3712    +  CDS            spa (fragment): SPA_STAAU - Experimental evidence at protein level: Swiss-Prot protein existence level 1. Plays a role in the inhibition of the host innate and adaptive immune responses. Possesses five immunoglobulin-binding domains that capture both the fragment crystallizable region (Fc region) and the Fab region (part of Ig that identifies antigen) of immunoglobulins (By similarity). In turn, Staphylococcus aureus is protected from phagocytic killing via inhibition of Ig Fc region. In addition, the host elicited B-cell response is prevented due to a decrease of antibody-secreting cell proliferation that en
   3783..4007    +  polyA_signal   bGH poly(A) signal: bovine growth hormone polyadenylation signal
   4011..4032    +  promoter       SV40 promoter (fragment): SV40 enhancer and early promoter
   4049..4066    +  enhancer       CMV enhancer (fragment): human cytomegalovirus immediate early enhancer
   4075..4454    +  enhancer       CMV enhancer: human cytomegalovirus immediate early enhancer
   4455..4658    +  promoter       CMV promoter: human cytomegalovirus (CMV) immediate early promoter
   4654..4687    +  LTR            5' LTR (truncated) (fragment): truncated 5' long terminal repeat (LTR) from HIV-1
   4703..4721    +  promoter       T7 promoter: promoter for bacteriophage T7 RNA polymerase
   4817..5536    +  CDS            EGFP: the original enhanced GFP (Yang et al., 1996) mammalian codon-optimized
   5546..5564    -  promoter       SP6 promoter: promoter for bacteriophage SP6 RNA polymerase
   5590..5814    +  polyA_signal   bGH poly(A) signal: bovine growth hormone polyadenylation signal
   5818..5839    +  promoter       SV40 promoter (fragment): SV40 enhancer and early promoter
   5856..6235    +  enhancer       CMV enhancer: human cytomegalovirus immediate early enhancer
   6236..6439    +  promoter       CMV promoter: human cytomegalovirus (CMV) immediate early promoter
   6441..6460    +  promoter       PLtetO-1 promoter (fragment): modified phage lambda PL promoter with tet operator sites (Lutz and Bujard, 1997)
   6462..6481    +  promoter       PLtetO-1 promoter (fragment): modified phage lambda PL promoter with tet operator sites (Lutz and Bujard, 1997)
   6489..6522    +  promoter       TRE3GV promoter (fragment): 3rd-generation Tet-responsive promoter that can be activated by binding of Tet-On® 3G, optimized for retroviral and lentiviral vectors
   6611..7960    +  CDS            BECN1 (sequence withheld): BECN1_HUMAN - Also known as GT197. Experimental evidence at protein level: Swiss-Prot protein existence level 1. Beclin-1-C 35 kDa localized to mitochondria can promote apoptosis; it induces the mitochondrial translocation of BAX and the release of proapoptotic factors. From Homo sapiens (Human).
   8007..8231    +  polyA_signal   bGH poly(A) signal: bovine growth hormone polyadenylation signal
   8235..8256    +  promoter       SV40 promoter (fragment): SV40 enhancer and early promoter
   8273..8652    +  enhancer       CMV enhancer: human cytomegalovirus immediate early enhancer
   8653..8856    +  promoter       CMV promoter: human cytomegalovirus (CMV) immediate early promoter
   8858..8877    +  promoter       PLtetO-1 promoter (fragment): modified phage lambda PL promoter with tet operator sites (Lutz and Bujard, 1997)
   8879..8898    +  promoter       PLtetO-1 promoter (fragment): modified phage lambda PL promoter with tet operator sites (Lutz and Bujard, 1997)
   8906..8939    +  promoter       TRE3GV promoter (fragment): 3rd-generation Tet-responsive promoter that can be activated by binding of Tet-On® 3G, optimized for retroviral and lentiviral vectors
   9028..11688   +  CDS            PIK3C3 (sequence withheld): PK3C3_HUMAN - Also known as VPS34 From Homo sapiens (Human).
  11735..11959   +  polyA_signal   bGH poly(A) signal: bovine growth hormone polyadenylation signal
  11963..11984   +  promoter       SV40 promoter (fragment): SV40 enhancer and early promoter
  12001..12380   +  enhancer       CMV enhancer: human cytomegalovirus immediate early enhancer
  12381..12584   +  promoter       CMV promoter: human cytomegalovirus (CMV) immediate early promoter
  12586..12605   +  promoter       PLtetO-1 promoter (fragment): modified phage lambda PL promoter with tet operator sites (Lutz and Bujard, 1997)
  12607..12626   +  promoter       PLtetO-1 promoter (fragment): modified phage lambda PL promoter with tet operator sites (Lutz and Bujard, 1997)
  12634..12667   +  promoter       TRE3GV promoter (fragment): 3rd-generation Tet-responsive promoter that can be activated by binding of Tet-On® 3G, optimized for retroviral and lentiviral vectors
  12750..16823   +  CDS            PIK3R4: PI3R4_HUMAN - Also known as VPS15 From Homo sapiens (Human).
  16870..17094   +  polyA_signal   bGH poly(A) signal: bovine growth hormone polyadenylation signal
  17098..17119   +  promoter       SV40 promoter (fragment): SV40 enhancer and early promoter
  17140..17568   +  rep_origin     f1 ori (sequence partly withheld): f1 bacteriophage origin of replication; arrow indicates direction of (+) strand synthesis
  17582..17911   +  promoter       SV40 promoter: SV40 enhancer and early promoter
  17959..18006   +  promoter       EM7 promoter: synthetic bacterial promoter&nbsp
  18025..18399   +  CDS            BleoR: antibiotic-binding protein; Sh ble from Streptoalloteichus hindustanus; confers resistance to bleomycin, phleomycin, and Zeocin™
  18409..18534   +  CDS            ble (fragment): BLE_KLEPN - Experimental evidence at protein level: Swiss-Prot protein existence level 1. Binding protein with a strong affinity to the bleomycin family of antibiotics. Binds to CL990; an antimitotic-antibiotic compound. From Klebsiella pneumoniae.
  18529..18650   +  polyA_signal   SV40 poly(A) signal: SV40 polyadenylation signal
  18721..18743   -  protein_bind   lac operator (fragment): The lac repressor binds to the lac operator to inhibit transcription in E. coli. This inhibition can be relieved by adding lactose or isopropyl-β-D-thiogalactopyranoside (IPTG). lac repressor encoded by lacI
  18747..18777   -  promoter       lac promoter: promoter for the E. coli lac operon
  18792..18813   -  protein_bind   CAP binding site: CAP binding activates transcription in the presence of cAMP. E. coli catabolite activator protein
  18826..18918   -  CDS            lacI (fragment): lac repressor; lacI; The lac repressor binds to the lac operator to inhibit transcription in E. coli. This inhibition can be relieved by adding lactose or isopropyl-β-D-thiogalactopyranoside (IPTG).
  19101..19689   -  rep_origin     ori: high-copy-number ColE1/pMB1/pBR322/pUC origin of replication
  19860..20720   -  CDS            AmpR: β-lactamase; bla; confers resistance to ampicillin, carbenicillin, and related antibiotics
  20721..20825   -  promoter       AmpR promoter: bla
>Addgene plasmid #235736 | pMO14 | addgene full sequence | sequence record 472856 | Addgene NGS Result
CGTCGACGGATCGGGAGATCTCCCGATCCCCTATGGTGCACTCTCAGTACAATCTGCTCTGATGCCGCAT
AGTTAAGCCAGTATCTGCTCCCTGCTTGTGTGTTGGAGGTCGCTGAGTAGTGCGCGAGCAAAATTTAAGC
TACAACAAGGCAAGGCTTGACCGACAATTGCATGAAGAATCTGCTTAGGGTTAGGCGTTTTGCGCTGCTT
CGCGATGTACGGGCCAGATGTACGGGCCAGATATACGCGTTGACATTGATTATTGACTAGTTATTAATAG
TAATCAATTACGGGGTCATTAGTTCATAGCCCATATATGGAGTTCCGCGTTACATAACTTACGGTAAATG
GCCCGCCTGGCTGACCGCCCAACGACCCCCGCCCATTGACGTCAATAATGACGTATGTTCCCATAGTAAC
GCCAATAGGGACTTTCCATTGACGTCAATGGGTGGAGTATTTACGGTAAACTGCCCACTTGGCAGTACAT
CAAGTGTATCATATGCCAAGTACGCCCCCTATTGACGTCAATGACGGTAAATGGCCCGCCTGGCATTATG
CCCAGTACATGACCTTATGGGACTTTCCTACTTGGCAGTACATCTACGTATTAGTCATCGCTATTACCAT
GGTGATGCGGTTTTGGCAGTACATCAATGGGCGTGGATAGCGGTTTGACTCACGGGGATTTCCAAGTCTC
CACCCCATTGACGTCAATGGGAGTTTGTTTTGGCACCAAAATCAACGGGACTTTCCAAAATGTCGTAACA
ACTCCGCCCCATTGACGCAAATGGGCGGTAGGCGTGTACGGTGGGAGGTCTATATAAGCAGAGCTCTCCC
TATCAGTGATAGAGATCTCCCTATCAGTGATAGAGATCGTCGACGAGCTCGTTTAGTGAACCGTCAGATC
GCCTGGAGACGCCATCCACGCTGTTTTGACCTCCATAGAAGACACCGGGACCGATCCAGCCTCCGGACTC
TAGCGTTTAAACTTAAGCTTGGTACCATGAGCGCCTCCGCGTCGGTCGGGGGCCAGGTCCCCCAGCCACC
CCCGGGCCCGGCCGCTGCTCTGCCTCCCGGTTCTGCCGCGCGGGCCCTGCATGTGGAGCTGCCGTCTCAG
CAGCGGCGTCTTCGACATCTTCGGAACATTGCTGCCCGGAACATTGTTAATAGAAATGGCCATCAGCTCC
TTGATACCTACTTTACACTTCACTTGTGTAGTACTGAAAAGATATATAAAGAATTTTATAGAAGTGAAGT
GATTAAGAATTCCTTGAATCCCACGTGGCGAAGTCTCGATTTTGGAATTATGCCAGACCGTCTTGATACA
TCTGTGTCTTGTTTCGTGGTGAAGATATGGGGTGGAAAGGAGAACATCTACCAGCTGTTGATTGAATGGA
AAGTCTGTTTGGATGGGCTGAAATACTTGGGTCAGCAGATTCATGCCCGAAACCAAAATGAAATAATTTT
TGGGCTGAATGATGGATACTATGGTGCTCCATTTGAACATAAGGGTTATTCAAATGCTCAGAAGACTATT
CTTCTGCAGGTGGATCAGAACTGTGTTCGCAATTCTTACGATGTCTTCTCTTTGCTACGGCTTCATAGAG
CCCAGTGTGCAATTAAACAGACTCAGGTAACTGTTCAGAAAATTGGAAAGGAAATTGAAGAAAAACTAAG
ACTCACATCTACAAGCAATGAACTGAAAAAAAAAAGTGAATGCCTGCAGTTAAAAATTTTGGTGCTTCAG
AATGAACTGGAACGGCAGAAGAAAGCTTTGGGACGGGAGGTGGCATTACTGCATAAGCAACAAATTGCAT
TACAAGACAAAGGAAGTGCATTTTCAGCTGAGCACCTCAAACTTCAACTCCAGAAGGAATCCCTAAATGA
GCTGAGGAAGGAGTGCACTGCAAAAAGAGAACTCTTCTTGAAGACTAATGCTCAGTTGACAATTCGTTGC
AGGCAGTTACTCTCTGAGCTTTCCTACATTTACCCTATTGATTTGAATGAACATAAGGATTACTTTGTAT
GCGGTGTCAAGTTGCCTAATTCTGAGGACTTCCAAGCAAAAGATGATGGAAGCATTGCTGTTGCCCTTGG
TTATACTGCACATCTGGTCTCCATGATTTCCTTTTTCCTACAAGTGCCCCTCAGATATCCTATAATTCAT
AAGGGGTCTAGATCAACAATCAAAGACAATATCAATGACAAACTGACGGAAAAGGAGAGAGAGTTTCCAC
TGTATCCAAAAGGAGGGGAGAAGTTGCAGTTTGATTATGGTGTCTATCTTCTGAACAAAAATATAGCACA
GCTAAGATATCAACATGGACTAGGGACTCCAGACTTGCGGCAAACCCTTCCCAACCTGAAAAACTTCATG
GAGCATGGACTAATGGTCAGGTGTGACAGACATCACACCTCCAGTGCAATCCCTGTTCCTAAGAGACAAA
GCTCCATATTTGGGGGTGCAGATGTAGGCTTCTCTGGGGGGATCCCTTCACCAGACAAAGGACATCGAAA
ACGGGCCAGCTCTGAGAATGAGAGACTTCAGTACAAAACCCCTCCTCCCAGTTACAACTCAGCATTAGCC
CAGCCTGTGACCACCGTCCCCTCCATGGGAGAGACCGAGAGAAAGATAACATCTCTATCCTCCTCCTTGG
ATACCTCCTTGGACTTCTCCAAAGAAAACAAGAAAAAAGGAGAGGATCTAGTTGGCAGCTTAAACGGAGG
CCACGCGAATGTGCACCCTAGCCAAGAACAAGGAGAAGCCCTCTCCGGGCACCGGGCCACAGTCAATGGC
ACTCTCCTACCCAGCGAGCAGGCCGGGTCCGCCAGTGTCCAGCTTCCAGGCGAGTTCCACCCAGTCTCAG
AAGCTGAGCTCTGCTGTACTGTGGAGCAAGCAGAAGAAATCATCGGGCTGGAAGCCACAGGTTTCGCCTC
AGGTGATCAGCTAGAAGCATTTAACTGCATCCCAGTGGACAGTGCTGTGGCAGTAGAGTGTGACGAACAA
GTTCTGGGAGAATTTGAAGAGTTCTCCCGAAGGATCTATGCACTGAATGAAAACGTATCCAGCTTCCGCC
GGCCGCGCAGGAGTTCCGATAAGAGATCCCTGGAAGTTCTGTTCCAGGGGCCAGGCTGGAGCCACCCGCA
GTTCGAAAAAGGTTCTGCGGGATCAGCTGCCGGATCGGGAGCGGGTTGGAGCCACCCGCAGTTCGAGAAA
TCTAGACCAACTACTGCCTCTGAAAATTTGTACTTTCAAGGCGAGTTGAAGACCACTGCTTCTGAAAACT
TGTACTTCCAAGGTGAGTTACTCGAGGGTGAATTGAAGACTGCTGCTTTGGCTCAACACGACGAAGCTGT
TGATAATAAGTTCAATAAGGAACAGCAAAACGCATTCTACGAGATTTTGCATTTGCCAAATTTGAACGAG
GAGCAACGTAACGCTTTTATTCAATCCTTGAAGGATGACCCATCCCAATCTGCCAACTTGTTAGCTGAAG
CCAAGAAGTTAAACGACGCTCAAGCCCCAAAAGTTGACAATAAGTTTAACAAGGAACAACAAAACGCCTT
TTACGAAATTTTGCACTTGCCAAACTTGAACGAAGAACAAAGAAACGCTTTCATTCAATCTTTGAAGGAC
GACCCATCTCAATCTGCTAATTTGTTGGCTGAAGCTAAGAAGTTGAACGGTGCTCAAGCTCCAAAGGTTG
ACGCTAACTCTGCTGGTAAGTCTACTTGAGTCGAGTCTAGAGGGCCCGTTTAAACCCGCTGATCAGCCTC
GACTGTGCCTTCTAGTTGCCAGCCATCTGTTGTTTGCCCCTCCCCCGTGCCTTCCTTGACCCTGGAAGGT
GCCACTCCCACTGTCCTTTCCTAATAAAATGAGGAAATTGCATCGCATTGTCTGAGTAGGTGTCATTCTA
TTCTGGGGGGTGGGGTGGGGCAGGACAGCAAGGGGGAGGATTGGGAAGACAATAGCAGGCATGCTGGGGA
TGCGGTGGGCTCTATGGCTTCTGAGGCGGAAAGAACCAGCTGGGGCTCTAGGCGCGTTGACATTGATTAT
TGACTASCCGCGTTGACATTGATTATTGACTAGTTATTAATAGTAATCAATTACGGGGTCATTAGTTCAT
AGCCCATATATGGAGTTCCGCGTTACATAACTTACGGTAAATGGCCCGCCTGGCTGACCGCCCAACGACC
CCCGCCCATTGACGTCAATAATGACGTATGTTCCCATAGTAACGCCAATAGGGACTTTCCATTGACGTCA
ATGGGTGGAGTATTTACGGTAAACTGCCCACTTGGCAGTACATCAAGTGTATCATATGCCAAGTACGCCC
CCTATTGACGTCAATGACGGTAAATGGCCCGCCTGGCATTATGCCCAGTACATGACCTTATGGGACTTTC
CTACTTGGCAGTACATCTACGTATTAGTCATCGCTATTACCATGGTGATGCGGTTTTGGCAGTACATCAA
TGGGCGTGGATAGCGGTTTGACTCACGGGGATTTCCAAGTCTCCACCCCATTGACGTCAATGGGAGTTTG
TTTTGGCACCAAAATCAACGGGACTTTCCAAAATGTCGTAACAACTCCGCCCCATTGACGCAAATGGGCG
GTAGGCGTGTACGGTGGGAGGTCTATATAAGCAGAGCTCTCTGGCTAACTAGAGAACCCACTGCTTACTG
GCTTATCGAAATTAATACGACTCACTATAGGGAGACCCAAGCTTGGTACCGAGCTCGGATCCACTAGTAA
CGGCCGCCAGTGTGCTGGAATTCTGCAGATATCCATCACACTGGCGGCCGCTCGAGATGGTGAGCAAGGG
CGAGGAGCTGTTCACCGGGGTGGTGCCCATCCTGGTCGAGCTGGACGGCGACGTAAACGGCCACAAGTTC
AGCGTGTCCGGCGAGGGCGAGGGCGATGCCACCTACGGCAAGCTGACCCTGAAGTTCATCTGCACCACCG
GCAAGCTGCCCGTGCCCTGGCCCACCCTCGTGACCACCCTGACCTACGGCGTGCAGTGCTTCAGCCGCTA
CCCCGACCACATGAAGCAGCACGACTTCTTCAAGTCCGCCATGCCCGAAGGCTACGTCCAGGAGCGCACC
ATCTTCTTCAAGGACGACGGCAACTACAAGACCCGCGCCGAGGTGAAGTTCGAGGGCGACACCCTGGTGA
ACCGCATCGAGCTGAAGGGCATCGACTTCAAGGAGGACGGCAACATCCTGGGGCACAAGCTGGAGTACAA
CTACAACAGCCACAACGTCTATATCATGGCCGACAAGCAGAAGAACGGCATCAAGGTGAACTTCAAGATC
CGCCACAACATCGAGGACGGCAGCGTGCAGCTCGCCGACCACTACCAGCAGAACACCCCCATCGGCGACG
GCCCCGTGCTGCTGCCCGACAACCACTACCTGAGCACCCAGTCCGCCCTGAGCAAAGACCCCAACGAGAA
GCGCGATCACATGGTCCTGCTGGAGTTCGTGACCGCCGCCGGGATCACTCTCGGCATGGACGAGCTGTAC
AAGTAAGGGCCCTATTCTATAGTGTCACCTAAATGCTAGAGCTCGCTGATCAGCCTCGACTGTGCCTTCT
AGTTGCCAGCCATCTGTTGTTTGCCCCTCCCCCGTGCCTTCCTTGACCCTGGAAGGTGCCACTCCCACTG
TCCTTTCCTAATAAAATGAGGAAATTGCATCGCATTGTCTGAGTAGGTGTCATTCTATTCTGGGGGGTGG
GGTGGGGCAGGACAGCAAGGGGGAGGATTGGGAAGACAATAGCAGGCATGCTGGGGATGCGGTGGGCTCT
ATGGCTTCTGAGGCGGAAAGAACCAGCTGGGGCTCTAGGCGCGTTGACATTGATTATTGACTAGTTATTA
ATAGTAATCAATTACGGGGTCATTAGTTCATAGCCCATATATGGAGTTCCGCGTTACATAACTTACGGTA
AATGGCCCGCCTGGCTGACCGCCCAACGACCCCCGCCCATTGACGTCAATAATGACGTATGTTCCCATAG
TAACGCCAATAGGGACTTTCCATTGACGTCAATGGGTGGAGTATTTACGGTAAACTGCCCACTTGGCAGT
ACATCAAGTGTATCATATGCCAAGTACGCCCCCTATTGACGTCAATGACGGTAAATGGCCCGCCTGGCAT
TATGCCCAGTACATGACCTTATGGGACTTTCCTACTTGGCAGTACATCTACGTATTAGTCATCGCTATTA
CCATGGTGATGCGGTTTTGGCAGTACATCAATGGGCGTGGATAGCGGTTTGACTCACGGGGATTTCCAAG
TCTCCACCCCATTGACGTCAATGGGAGTTTGTTTTGGCACCAAAATCAACGGGACTTTCCAAAATGTCGT
AACAACTCCGCCCCATTGACGCAAATGGGCGGTAGGCGTGTACGGTGGGAGGTCTATATAAGCAGAGCTC
TCCCTATCAGTGATAGAGATCTCCCTATCAGTGATAGAGATCGTCGACGAGCTCGTTTAGTGAACCGTCA
GATCGCCTGGAGACGCCATCCACGCTGTTTTGACCTCCATAGAAGACACCGGGACCGATCCAGCCTCCGG
ACTCTAGCGTTTAAACTTAAGCTTGGTACC
[1350 nt withheld, positions 6611-7960]
TGAGTCGAGTCTAGAGGGCCCGTTTAAACCCGCTGATCAGCCTCGACTGTGCCTTCTAGTTGCCAGCCAT
CTGTTGTTTGCCCCTCCCCCGTGCCTTCCTTGACCCTGGAAGGTGCCACTCCCACTGTCCTTTCCTAATA
AAATGAGGAAATTGCATCGCATTGTCTGAGTAGGTGTCATTCTATTCTGGGGGGTGGGGTGGGGCAGGAC
AGCAAGGGGGAGGATTGGGAAGACAATAGCAGGCATGCTGGGGATGCGGTGGGCTCTATGGCTTCTGAGG
CGGAAAGAACCAGCTGGGGCTCTAGGCGCGTTGACATTGATTATTGACTAGTTATTAATAGTAATCAATT
ACGGGGTCATTAGTTCATAGCCCATATATGGAGTTCCGCGTTACATAACTTACGGTAAATGGCCCGCCTG
GCTGACCGCCCAACGACCCCCGCCCATTGACGTCAATAATGACGTATGTTCCCATAGTAACGCCAATAGG
GACTTTCCATTGACGTCAATGGGTGGAGTATTTACGGTAAACTGCCCACTTGGCAGTACATCAAGTGTAT
CATATGCCAAGTACGCCCCCTATTGACGTCAATGACGGTAAATGGCCCGCCTGGCATTATGCCCAGTACA
TGACCTTATGGGACTTTCCTACTTGGCAGTACATCTACGTATTAGTCATCGCTATTACCATGGTGATGCG
GTTTTGGCAGTACATCAATGGGCGTGGATAGCGGTTTGACTCACGGGGATTTCCAAGTCTCCACCCCATT
GACGTCAATGGGAGTTTGTTTTGGCACCAAAATCAACGGGACTTTCCAAAATGTCGTAACAACTCCGCCC
CATTGACGCAAATGGGCGGTAGGCGTGTACGGTGGGAGGTCTATATAAGCAGAGCTCTCCCTATCAGTGA
TAGAGATCTCCCTATCAGTGATAGAGATCGTCGACGAGCTCGTTTAGTGAACCGTCAGATCGCCTGGAGA
CGCCATCCACGCTGTTTTGACCTCCATAGAAGACACCGGGACCGATCCAGCCTCCGGACTCTAGCGTTTA
AACTTAAGCTTGGTACC
[2661 nt withheld, positions 9028-11688]
TGAGTCGAGTCTAGAGGGCCCGTTTAAACCCGCTGATCAGCCTCGACTGTGCCTTCTAGTTGCCAGCCAT
CTGTTGTTTGCCCCTCCCCCGTGCCTTCCTTGACCCTGGAAGGTGCCACTCCCACTGTCCTTTCCTAATA
AAATGAGGAAATTGCATCGCATTGTCTGAGTAGGTGTCATTCTATTCTGGGGGGTGGGGTGGGGCAGGAC
AGCAAGGGGGAGGATTGGGAAGACAATAGCAGGCATGCTGGGGATGCGGTGGGCTCTATGGCTTCTGAGG
CGGAAAGAACCAGCTGGGGCTCTAGGCGCGTTGACATTGATTATTGACTAGTTATTAATAGTAATCAATT
ACGGGGTCATTAGTTCATAGCCCATATATGGAGTTCCGCGTTACATAACTTACGGTAAATGGCCCGCCTG
GCTGACCGCCCAACGACCCCCGCCCATTGACGTCAATAATGACGTATGTTCCCATAGTAACGCCAATAGG
GACTTTCCATTGACGTCAATGGGTGGAGTATTTACGGTAAACTGCCCACTTGGCAGTACATCAAGTGTAT
CATATGCCAAGTACGCCCCCTATTGACGTCAATGACGGTAAATGGCCCGCCTGGCATTATGCCCAGTACA
TGACCTTATGGGACTTTCCTACTTGGCAGTACATCTACGTATTAGTCATCGCTATTACCATGGTGATGCG
GTTTTGGCAGTACATCAATGGGCGTGGATAGCGGTTTGACTCACGGGGATTTCCAAGTCTCCACCCCATT
GACGTCAATGGGAGTTTGTTTTGGCACCAAAATCAACGGGACTTTCCAAAATGTCGTAACAACTCCGCCC
CATTGACGCAAATGGGCGGTAGGCGTGTACGGTGGGAGGTCTATATAAGCAGAGCTCTCCCTATCAGTGA
TAGAGATCTCCCTATCAGTGATAGAGATCGTCGACGAGCTCGTTTAGTGAACCGTCAGATCGCCTGGAGA
CGCCATCCACGCTGTTTTGACCTCCATAGAAGACACCGGGACCGATCCAGCCTCCGGACTCTAGCGTTTA
AACTTAAGCTTATGGGAAATCAGCTTGCTGGCATTGCTCCCTCCCAGATCCTTTCTGTAGAGAGTTATTT
TTCAGATATTCATGACTTTGAATATGATAAAAGCCTGGGGAGTACTCGGTTTTTTAAAGTTGCTCGAGCC
AAGCACCGAGAAGGCCTGGTCGTTGTGAAGGTTTTTGCAATTCAGGATCCCACATTGCCTTTAACCAGCT
ATAAACAAGAGCTGGAGGAACTGAAAATCAGGCTTAATTCTGCACAGAATTGTCTACCTTTCCAGAAAGC
ATCAGAAAAAGCATCTGAGAAAGCAGCTATGCTCTTTAGGCAGTATGTGCGAGACAATCTCTATGATCGC
ATCAGTACCCGTCCATTCTTGAATAACATTGAGAAGCGCTGGATTGCTTTCCAGATCCTGACAGCTGTGG
ACCAAGCACACAAATCTGGAGTTCGTCATGGGGACATCAAGACTGAGAATGTGATGGTCACCAGTTGGAA
TTGGGTTCTTCTAACTGATTTTGCCAGTTTTAAGCCCACTTATCTTCCAGAAGACAACCCGGCAGATTTC
AATTATTTCTTTGACACATCACGGAGGAGAACTTGCTATATTGCTCCTGAACGTTTTGTTGATGGTGGGA
TGTTTGCCACTGAGTTAGAATATATGAGAGATCCTTCAACTCCGCTTGTAGACTTAAATAGCAATCAGAG
AACAAGAGGAGAGTTGAAGAGAGCAATGGACATCTTTTCAGCAGGTTGTGTGATAGCTGAGCTTTTTACA
GAAGGTGTACCATTATTTGATCTCTCTCAACTTTTGGCTTATAGAAATGGACATTTTTTCCCTGAACAAG
TGCTAAATAAAATTGAAGATCACAGTATCAGAGAATTGGTAACTCAGATGATTCACCGTGAGCCAGATAA
ACGTTTAGAGGCAGAAGATTACTTAAAACAGCAGCGTGGCAATGCCTTTCCTGAAATATTTTACACTTTT
CTTCAGCCCTACATGGCCCAGTTTGCCAAGGAAACGTTTCTTTCTGCAGATGAGCGTATTCTGGTTATAC
GGAAGGATTTGGGCAACATTATTCACAATCTCTGTGGACATGATCTGCCAGAAAAAGCCGAAGGAGAGCC
TAAGGAAAATGGGCTGGTTATCTTGGTATCTGTTATAACATCCTGCCTACAGACCCTTAAATACTGTGAT
TCCAAACTAGCTGCTTTGGAACTGATTCTTCATTTGGCTCCAAGATTAAGTGTTGAAATCCTTTTGGATC
GTATTACTCCATATCTTTTGCATTTCAGCAATGACTCTGTTCCTAGGGTGAGGGCTGAAGCCTTGAGGAC
GTTGACCAAAGTTCTTGCTCTCGTCAAAGAGGTTCCTCGTAATGATATCAATATTTATCCGGAATACATT
CTGCCAGGCATAGCCCACTTAGCCCAAGATGATGCTACTATCGTTAGACTAGCCTATGCTGAAAACATAG
CTCTGCTGGCAGAAACAGCTCTGAGATTCCTGGAATTAGTACAGTTAAAAAATCTTAATATGGAAAATGA
CCCCAATAATGAAGAAATAGATGAGGTTACACATCCAAATGGAAATTATGACACAGAGCTGCAAGCCTTA
CATGAAATGGTCCAGCAGAAAGTTGTTACTTTGCTAAGTGACCCTGAAAATATTGTAAAACAAACCTTGA
TGGAAAATGGAATAACACGGCTGTGTGTATTCTTTGGACGTCAGAAAGCCAACGATGTTTTGTTGTCCCA
CATGATTACTTTCCTAAATGATAAGAATGATTGGCATCTACGTGGAGCATTTTTTGATAGTATAGTTGGT
GTTGCTGCCTATGTTGGCTGGCAAAGCTCCTCAATTCTCAAGCCTCTGCTGCAACAAGGTCTTAGTGATG
CTGAGGAATTTGTCATTGTGAAAGCTCTTTATGCCCTTACTTGTATGTGCCAGTTAGGACTGCTACAAAA
ACCCCATGTTTACGAATTTGCCAGTGATATTGCCCCCTTCCTGTGTCATCCCAATTTATGGATACGTTAT
GGTGCCGTGGGATTTATCACAGTGGTAGCTCGTCAAATAAGTACAGCTGATGTCTACTGTAAACTGATGC
CTTATCTTGACCCATATATTACCCAACCAATAATACAGATTGAAAGAAAACTTGTTCTGCTCAGTGTTTT
AAAGGAACCAGTAAGTCGTTCTATATTTGATTATGCTTTGAGGTCTAAAGATATTACTAGCTTGTTCAGA
CATCTTCACATGCGTCAGAAGAAACGAAATGGTTCTCTTCCCGACTGCCCTCCGCCAGAGGATCCTGCCA
TAGCACAGCTTCTGAAGAAGTTGCTCTCACAGGGAATGACAGAGGAAGAGGAAGACAAACTTCTGGCACT
GAAAGACTTCATGATGAAATCTAATAAAGCAAAGGCCAATATAGTGGACCAGAGCCATCTTCATGATAGT
AGTCAGAAAGGTGTAATTGACTTGGCAGCTTTAGGCATAACTGGGAGACAAGTTGATCTTGTTAAAACCA
AACAAGAACCAGATGACAAACGGGCCAGAAAACATGTAAAACAAGACTCAAATGTAAATGAAGAATGGAA
AAGCATGTTTGGGTCACTGGACCCACCAAACATGCCACAGGCCCTACCTAAAGGGAGTGATCAGGAGGTG
ATTCAGACTGGGAAACCTCCTCGTTCCGAGTCCTCTGCTGGCATTTGTGTCCCTTTGTCAACTTCTTCAC
AGGTTCCAGAAGTGACAACTGTCCAAAATAAAAAACCAGTAATACCGGTTTTAAGTAGTACAATCTTACC
ATCCACCTATCAGATTCGAATTACAACTTGTAAAACTGAACTTCAGCAACTCATCCAGCAAAAGCGGGAG
CAGTGCAATGCTGAGAGAATAGCTAAGCAGATGATGGAAAATGCTGAATGGGAGAGTAAACCACCACCAC
CTGGATGGCGTCCTAAAGGGCTGTTAGTTGCCCATCTTCATGAGCATAAATCTGCTGTGAATCGAATTAG
AGTCTCTGATGAACACTCACTTTTTGCAACATGTTCAAATGATGGCACAGTGAAAATCTGGAACAGTCAA
AAGATGGAGGGGAAGACCACCACTACCAGATCTATTCTTACATACAGCCGAATTGGAGGACGAGTCAAGA
CGCTCACATTCTGCCAAGGCTCCCACTATTTAGCCATAGCATCTGATAATGGTGCTGTCCAGCTTCTTGG
AATTGAGGCTTCTAAGCTGCCCAAGTCTCCTAAAATCCATCCTCTACAAAGCAGAATTCTAGATCAGAAG
GAGGACGGTTGTGTTGTGGATATGCATCACTTCAACTCTGGAGCACAGTCTGTTCTTGCCTATGCCACTG
TGAATGGCTCTCTGGTTGGCTGGGACCTTAGGTCTTCAAGCAATGCGTGGACTTTAAAGCATGATTTAAA
GTCGGGCCTCATCACTTCCTTTGCTGTGGACATCCACCAATGCTGGCTCTGCATTGGTACAAGCAGTGGC
ACCATGGCTTGTTGGGACATGAGGTTCCAGTTGCCAATTTCAAGTCACTGTCATCCTTCCAGGGCTCGAA
TCAGACGCCTCTCAATGCACCCTCTGTATCAGTCCTGGGTGATTGCAGCTGTTCAGGGCAACAACGAAGT
GTCCATGTGGGACATGGAGACTGGTGACAGAAGATTTACTCTCTGGGCCAGCAGTGCACCACCACTTTCT
GAATTACAGCCTTCTCCTCATAGCGTCCATGGTATCTACTGTAGTCCTGCAGATGGAAATCCTATCCTAC
TAACAGCTGGCTCAGATATGAAAATAAGGTTTTGGGACTTGGCTTACCCAGAAAGGTCCTATGTTGTTGC
AGGAAGTACTAGTTCCCCATCTGTGTCCTACTACAGGAAAATAATTGAAGGCACTGAAGTTGTCCAGGAA
ATTCAGAATAAGCAGAAAGTAGGACCAAGTGATGACACCCCTCGAAGGGGCCCAGAGTCCCTGCCCGTGG
GACATCATGACATCATCACTGATGTCGCCACATTCCAGACCACACAGGGCTTCATCGTAACTGCTTCTAG
AGATGGGATTGTGAAGGTGTGGAAATAAGTCGAGTCTAGAGGGCCCGTTTAAACCCGCTGATCAGCCTCG
ACTGTGCCTTCTAGTTGCCAGCCATCTGTTGTTTGCCCCTCCCCCGTGCCTTCCTTGACCCTGGAAGGTG
CCACTCCCACTGTCCTTTCCTAATAAAATGAGGAAATTGCATCGCATTGTCTGAGTAGGTGTCATTCTAT
TCTGGGGGGTGGGGTGGGGCAGGACAGCAAGGGGGAGGATTGGGAAGACAATAGCAGGCATGCTGGGGAT
GCGGTGGGCTCTATGGCTTCTGAGGCGGAAAGAACCAGCTGGGGCTCTAGGGGGTATCCCC
[124 nt withheld, positions 17140-17263]
C
[91 nt withheld, positions 17265-17355]
A
[49 nt withheld, positions 17357-17405]
CCTTTGACGTTGGAGTCCACGTTCTTT
[37 nt withheld, positions 17433-17469]
ACCCTATCTCGGTCTATTCTTTTGATTTATAAGGGATTTTGCCGATTTCGGCCTATTGGTTAAAAAATGA
GCTGATTTAACAAAAATTTAACGCGAATTAATTCTGTGGAATGTGTGTCAGTTAGGGTGTGGAAAGTCCC
CAGGCTCCCCAGCAGGCAGAAGTATGCAAAGCATGCATCTCAATTAGTCAGCAACCAGGTGTGGAAAGTC
CCCAGGCTCCCCAGCAGGCAGAAGTATGCAAAGCATGCATCTCAATTAGTCAGCAACCATAGTCCCGCCC
CTAACTCCGCCCATCCCGCCCCTAACTCCGCCCAGTTCCGCCCATTCTCCGCCCCATGGCTGACTAATTT
TTTTTATTTATGCAGAGGCCGAGGCCGCCTCTGCCTCTGAGCTATTCCAGAAGTAGTGAGGAGGCTTTTT
TGGAGGCCTAGGCTTTTGCAAAAAGCTCCCGGGAGCTTGTATATCCATTTTCGGATCTGATCAGCACGTG
TTGACAATTAATCATCGGCATAGTATATCGGCATAGTATAATACGACAAGGTGAGGAACTAAACCATGGC
CAAGTTGACCAGTGCCGTTCCGGTGCTCACCGCGCGCGACGTCGCCGGAGCGGTCGAGTTCTGGACCGAC
CGGCTCGGGTTCTCCCGGGACTTCGTGGAGGACGACTTCGCCGGTGTGGTCCGGGACGACGTGACCCTGT
TCATCAGCGCGGTCCAGGACCAGGTGGTGCCGGACAACACCCTGGCCTGGGTGTGGGTGCGCGGCCTGGA
CGAGCTGTACGCCGAGTGGTCGGAGGTCGTGTCCACGAACTTCCGGGACGCCTCCGGGCCGGCCATGACC
GAGATCGGCGAGCAGCCGTGGGGGCGGGAGTTCGCCCTGCGCGACCCGGCCGGCAACTGCGTGCACTTCG
TGGCCGAGGAGCAGGACTGACACGTGCTACGAGATTTCGATTCCACCGCCGCCTTCTATGAAAGGTTGGG
CTTCGGAATCGTTTTCCGGGACGCCGGCTGGATGATCCTCCAGCGCGGGGATCTCATGCTGGAGTTCTTC
GCCCACCCCAACTTGTTTATTGCAGCTTATAATGGTTACAAATAAAGCAATAGCATCACAAATTTCACAA
ATAAAGCATTTTTTTCACTGCATTCTAGTTGTGGTTTGTCCAAACTCATCAATGTATCTTATCATGTCTG
TATACCGTCGACCTCTAGCTAGAGCTTGGCGTAATCATGGTCATAGCTGTTTCCTGTGTGAAATTGTTAT
CCGCTCACAATTCCACACAACATACGAGCCGGAAGCATAAAGTGTAAAGCCTGGGGTGCCTAATGAGTGA
GCTAACTCACATTAATTGCGTTGCGCTCACTGCCCGCTTTCCAGTCGGGAAACCTGTCGTGCCAGCTGCA
TTAATGAATCGGCCAACGCGCGGGGAGAGGCGGTTTGCGTATTGGGCGCTCTTCCGCTTCCTCGCTCACT
GACTCGCTGCGCTCGGTCGTTCGGCTGCGGCGAGCGGTATCAGCTCACTCAAAGGCGGTAATACGGTTAT
CCACAGAATCAGGGGATAACGCAGGAAAGAACATGTGAGCAAAAGGCCAGCAAAAGGCCAGGAACCGTAA
AAAGGCCGCGTTGCTGGCGTTTTTCCATAGGCTCCGCCCCCCTGACGAGCATCACAAAAATCGACGCTCA
AGTCAGAGGTGGCGAAACCCGACAGGACTATAAAGATACCAGGCGTTTCCCCCTGGAAGCTCCCTCGTGC
GCTCTCCTGTTCCGACCCTGCCGCTTACCGGATACCTGTCCGCCTTTCTCCCTTCGGGAAGCGTGGCGCT
TTCTCATAGCTCACGCTGTAGGTATCTCAGTTCGGTGTAGGTCGTTCGCTCCAAGCTGGGCTGTGTGCAC
GAACCCCCCGTTCAGCCCGACCGCTGCGCCTTATCCGGTAACTATCGTCTTGAGTCCAACCCGGTAAGAC
ACGACTTATCGCCACTGGCAGCAGCCACTGGTAACAGGATTAGCAGAGCGAGGTATGTAGGCGGTGCTAC
AGAGTTCTTGAAGTGGTGGCCTAACTACGGCTACACTAGAAGAACAGTATTTGGTATCTGCGCTCTGCTG
AAGCCAGTTACCTTCGGAAAAAGAGTTGGTAGCTCTTGATCCGGCAAACAAACCACCGCTGGTAGCGGTG
GTTTTTTTGTTTGCAAGCAGCAGATTACGCGCAGAAAAAAAGGATCTCAAGAAGATCCTTTGATCTTTTC
TACGGGGTCTGACGCTCAGTGGAACGAAAACTCACGTTAAGGGATTTTGGTCATGAGATTATCAAAAAGG
ATCTTCACCTAGATCCTTTTAAATTAAAAATGAAGTTTTAAATCAATCTAAAGTATATATGAGTAAACTT
GGTCTGACAGTTACCAATGCTTAATCAGTGAGGCACCTATCTCAGCGATCTGTCTATTTCGTTCATCCAT
AGTTGCCTGACTCCCCGTCGTGTAGATAACTACGATACGGGAGGGCTTACCATCTGGCCCCAGTGCTGCA
ATGATACCGCGAGACCCACGCTCACCGGCTCCAGATTTATCAGCAATAAACCAGCCAGCCGGAAGGGCCG
AGCGCAGAAGTGGTCCTGCAACTTTATCCGCCTCCATCCAGTCTATTAATTGTTGCCGGGAAGCTAGAGT
AAGTAGTTCGCCAGTTAATAGTTTGCGCAACGTTGTTGCCATTGCTACAGGCATCGTGGTGTCACGCTCG
TCGTTTGGTATGGCTTCATTCAGCTCCGGTTCCCAACGATCAAGGCGAGTTACATGATCCCCCATGTTGT
GCAAAAAAGCGGTTAGCTCCTTCGGTCCTCCGATCGTTGTCAGAAGTAAGTTGGCCGCAGTGTTATCACT
CATGGTTATGGCAGCACTGCATAATTCTCTTACTGTCATGCCATCCGTAAGATGCTTTTCTGTGACTGGT
GAGTACTCAACCAAGTCATTCTGAGAATAGTGTATGCGGCGACCGAGTTGCTCTTGCCCGGCGTCAATAC
GGGATAATACCGCGCCACATAGCAGAACTTTAAAAGTGCTCATCATTGGAAAACGTTCTTCGGGGCGAAA
ACTCTCAAGGATCTTACCGCTGTTGAGATCCAGTTCGATGTAACCCACTCGTGCACCCAACTGATCTTCA
GCATCTTTTACTTTCACCAGCGTTTCTGGGTGAGCAAAAACAGGAAGGCAAAATGCCGCAAAAAAGGGAA
TAAGGGCGACACGGAAATGTTGAATACTCATACTCTTCCTTTTTCAATATTATTGAAGCATTTATCAGGG
TTATTGTCTCATGAGCGGATACATATTTGAATGTATTTAGAAAAATAAACAAATAGGGGTTCCGCGCACA
TTTCCCCGAAAAGTGCCACCTGA
